>Addgene plasmid #190913 | FLAG-dCas13b-ADAR2DD | addgene full sequence | sequence record 377338 | Addgene NGS Result
AATGCCGTCGAGTTCTACGAGCGCTACCTGATCGAGCGGAAGTTCTACCTGACCGGCCTGTCCAACGAGA
TCAAGAAAGGCAACAGAGTGGATGTGCCCTTCATCCGGCGGGACCAGAACAAGTGGAAAACACCCGCCAT
GAAGACCCTGGGCAGAATCTACAGCGAGGATCTGCCCGTGGAACTGCCCAGACAGATGTTCGACAATGAG
ATCAAGTCCCACCTGAAGTCCCTGCCACAGATGGAAGGCATCGACTTCAACAATGCCAACGTGACCTATC
TGATCGCCGAGTACATGAAGAGAGTGCTGGACGACGACTTCCAGACCTTCTACCAGTGGAACCGCAACTA
CCGGTACATGGACATGCTTAAGGGCGAGTACGACAGAAAGGGCTCCCTGCAGCACTGCTTCACCAGCGTG
GAAGAGAGAGAAGGCCTCTGGAAAGAGCGGGCCTCCAGAACAGAGCGGTACAGAAAGCAGGCCAGCAACA
AGATCCGCAGCAACCGGCAGATGAGAAACGCCAGCAGCGAAGAGATCGAGACAATCCTGGATAAGCGGCT
GAGCAACAGCCGGAACGAGTACCAGAAAAGCGAGAAAGTGATCCGGCGCTACAGAGTGCAGGATGCCCTG
CTGTTTCTGCTGGCCAAAAAGACCCTGACCGAACTGGCCGATTTCGACGGCGAGAGGTTCAAACTGAAAG
AAATCATGCCCGACGCCGAGAAGGGAATCCTGAGCGAGATCATGCCCATGAGCTTCACCTTCGAGAAAGG
CGGCAAGAAGTACACCATCACCAGCGAGGGCATGAAGCTGAAGAACTACGGCGACTTCTTTGTGCTGGCT
AGCGACAAGAGGATCGGCAACCTGCTGGAACTCGTGGGCAGCGACATCGTGTCCAAAGAGGATGGATCCC
TTCAACTGCCTCCACTTGAAAGACTGACACTGGGATCCCAGCTGCATTTACCGCAGGTTTTAGCTGACGC
TGTCTCACGCCTGGTCCTGGGTAAGTTTGGTGACCTGACCGACAACTTCTCCTCCCCTCACGCTCGCAGA
AAAGTGCTGGCTGGAGTCGTCATGACAACAGGCACAGATGTTAAAGATGCCAAGGTGATAAGTGTTTCTA
CAGGAGGCAAATGTATTAATGGTGAATACATGAGTGATCGTGGCCTTGCATTAAATGACTGCCATGCAGA
AATAATATCTCGGAGATCCTTGCTCAGATTTCTTTATACACAACTTGAGCTTTACTTAAATAACAAAGAT
GATCAAAAAAGATCCATCTTTCAGAAATCAGAGCGAGGGGGGTTTAGGCTGAAGGAGAATGTCCAGTTTC
ATCTGTACATCAGCACCTCTCCCTGTGGAGATGCCAGAATCTTCTCACCACATGAGCCAATCCTGGAAGA
ACCAGCAGATAGACACCCAAATCGTAAAGCAAGAGGACAGCTACGGACCAAAATAGAGTCTGGTCAGGGG
ACGATTCCAGTGCGCTCCAATGCGAGCATCCAAACGTGGGACGGGGTGCTGCAAGGGGAGCGGCTGCTCA
CCATGTCCTGCAGTGACAAGATTGCACGCTGGAACGTGGTGGGCATCCAGGGATCACTGCTCAGCATTTT
CGTGGAGCCCATTTACTTCTCGAGCATCATCCTGGGCAGCCTTTACCACGGGGACCACCTTTCCAGGGCC
ATGTACCAGCGGATCTCCAACATAGAGGACCTGCCACCTCTCTACACCCTCAACAAGCCTTTGCTCAGTG
GCATCAGCAATGCAGAAGCACGGCAGCCAGGGAAGGCCCCCAACTTCAGTGTCAACTGGACGGTAGGCGA
CTCCGCTATTGAGGTCATCAACGCCACGACTGGGAAGGATGAGCTGGGCCGCGCGTCCCGCCTGTGTAAG
CACGCGTTGTACTGTCGCTGGATGCGTGTGCACGGCAAGGTTCCCTCCCACTTACTACGCTCCAAGATTA
CCAAGCCCAACGTGTACCATGAGTCCAAGCTGGCGGCAAAGGAGTACCAGGCCGCCAAGGCGCGTCTGTT
CACAGCCTTCATCAAGGCGGGGCTGGGGGCCTGGGTGGAGAAGCCCACCGAGCAGGACCAGTTCTCACTC
ACGTAAGCGGCCGCTCGAGTCTAGAGGGCCCGTTTAAACCCGCTGATCAGCCTCGACTGTGCCTTCTAGT
TGCCAGCCATCTGTTGTTTGCCCCTCCCCCGTGCCTTCCTTGACCCTGGAAGGTGCCACTCCCACTGTCC
TTTCCTAATAAAATGAGGAAATTGCATCGCATTGTCTGAGTAGGTGTCATTCTATTCTGGGGGGTGGGGT
GGGGCAGGACAGCAAGGGGGAGGATTGGGAAGACAATAGCAGGCATGCTGGGGATGCGGTGGGCTCTATG
GCTTCTGAGGCGGAAAGAACCAGCTGGGGCTCTAGGGGGTATCCCC
[124 nt withheld, positions 2427-2550]
C
[91 nt withheld, positions 2552-2642]
A
[49 nt withheld, positions 2644-2692]
CCTTTGACGTTGGAGTCCACGTTCTTT
[37 nt withheld, positions 2720-2756]
ACCCTATCTCGGTCTATTCTTTTGATTTATAAGGGATTTTGCCGATTTCGGCCTATTGGTTAAAAAATGA
GCTGATTTAACAAAAATTTAACGCGAATTAATTCTGTGGAATGTGTGTCAGTTAGGGTGTGGAAAGTCCC
CAGGCTCCCCAGCAGGCAGAAGTATGCAAAGCATGCATCTCAATTAGTCAGCAACCAGGTGTGGAAAGTC
CCCAGGCTCCCCAGCAGGCAGAAGTATGCAAAGCATGCATCTCAATTAGTCAGCAACCATAGTCCCGCCC
CTAACTCCGCCCATCCCGCCCCTAACTCCGCCCAGTTCCGCCCATTCTCCGCCCCATGGCTGACTAATTT
TTTTTATTTATGCAGAGGCCGAGGCCGCCTCTGCCTCTGAGCTATTCCAGAAGTAGTGAGGAGGCTTTTT
TGGAGGCCTAGGCTTTTGCAAAAAGCTCCCGGGAGCTTGTATATCCATTTTCGGATCTGATCAAGAGACA
GGATGAGGATCGTTTCGCATGATTGAACAAGATGGATTGCACGCAGGTTCTCCGGCCGCTTGGGTGGAGA
GGCTATTCGGCTATGACTGGGCACAACAGACAATCGGCTGCTCTGATGCCGCCGTGTTCCGGCTGTCAGC
GCAGGGGCGCCCGGTTCTTTTTGTCAAGACCGACCTGTCCGGTGCCCTGAATGAACTGCAGGACGAGGCA
GCGCGGCTATCGTGGCTGGCCACGACGGGCGTTCCTTGCGCAGCTGTGCTCGACGTTGTCACTGAAGCGG
GAAGGGACTGGCTGCTATTGGGCGAAGTGCCGGGGCAGGATCTCCTGTCATCTCACCTTGCTCCTGCCGA
GAAAGTATCCATCATGGCTGATGCAATGCGGCGGCTGCATACGCTTGATCCGGCTACCTGCCCATTCGAC
CACCAAGCGAAACATCGCATCGAGCGAGCACGTACTCGGATGGAAGCCGGTCTTGTCGATCAGGATGATC
TGGACGAAGAGCATCAGGGGCTCGCGCCAGCCGAACTGTTCGCCAGGCTCAAGGCGCGCATGCCCGACGG
CGAGGATCTCGTCGTGACCCATGGCGATGCCTGCTTGCCGAATATCATGGTGGAAAATGGCCGCTTTTCT
GGATTCATCGACTGTGGCCGGCTGGGTGTGGCGGACCGCTATCAGGACATAGCGTTGGCTACCCGTGATA
TTGCTGAAGAGCTTGGCGGCGAATGGGCTGACCGCTTCCTCGTGCTTTACGGTATCGCCGCTCCCGATTC
GCAGCGCATCGCCTTCTATCGCCTTCTTGACGAGTTCTTCTGAGCGGGACTCTGGGGTTCGAAATGACCG
ACCAAGCGACGCCCAACCTGCCATCACGAGATTTCGATTCCACCGCCGCCTTCTATGAAAGGTTGGGCTT
CGGAATCGTTTTCCGGGACGCCGGCTGGATGATCCTCCAGCGCGGGGATCTCATGCTGGAGTTCTTCGCC
CACCCCAACTTGTTTATTGCAGCTTATAATGGTTACAAATAAAGCAATAGCATCACAAATTTCACAAATA
AAGCATTTTTTTCACTGCATTCTAGTTGTGGTTTGTCCAAACTCATCAATGTATCTTATCATGTCTGTAT
ACCGTCGACCTCTAGCTAGAGCTTGGCGTAATCATGGTCATAGCTGTTTCCTGTGTGAAATTGTTATCCG
CTCACAATTCCACACAACATACGAGCCGGAAGCATAAAGTGTAAAGCCTGGGGTGCCTAATGAGTGAGCT
AACTCACATTAATTGCGTTGCGCTCACTGCCCGCTTTCCAGTCGGGAAACCTGTCGTGCCAGCTGCATTA
ATGAATCGGCCAACGCGCGGGGAGAGGCGGTTTGCGTATTGGGCGCTCTTCCGCTTCCTCGCTCACTGAC
TCGCTGCGCTCGGTCGTTCGGCTGCGGCGAGCGGTATCAGCTCACTCAAAGGCGGTAATACGGTTATCCA
CAGAATCAGGGGATAACGCAGGAAAGAACATGTGAGCAAAAGGCCAGCAAAAGGCCAGGAACCGTAAAAA
GGCCGCGTTGCTGGCGTTTTTCCATAGGCTCCGCCCCCCTGACGAGCATCACAAAAATCGACGCTCAAGT
CAGAGGTGGCGAAACCCGACAGGACTATAAAGATACCAGGCGTTTCCCCCTGGAAGCTCCCTCGTGCGCT
CTCCTGTTCCGACCCTGCCGCTTACCGGATACCTGTCCGCCTTTCTCCCTTCGGGAAGCGTGGCGCTTTC
TCATAGCTCACGCTGTAGGTATCTCAGTTCGGTGTAGGTCGTTCGCTCCAAGCTGGGCTGTGTGCACGAA
CCCCCCGTTCAGCCCGACCGCTGCGCCTTATCCGGTAACTATCGTCTTGAGTCCAACCCGGTAAGACACG
ACTTATCGCCACTGGCAGCAGCCACTGGTAACAGGATTAGCAGAGCGAGGTATGTAGGCGGTGCTACAGA
GTTCTTGAAGTGGTGGCCTAACTACGGCTACACTAGAAGAACAGTATTTGGTATCTGCGCTCTGCTGAAG
CCAGTTACCTTCGGAAAAAGAGTTGGTAGCTCTTGATCCGGCAAACAAACCACCGCTGGTAGCGGTGGTT
TTTTTGTTTGCAAGCAGCAGATTACGCGCAGAAAAAAAGGATCTCAAGAAGATCCTTTGATCTTTTCTAC
GGGGTCTGACGCTCAGTGGAACGAAAACTCACGTTAAGGGATTTTGGTCATGAGATTATCAAAAAGGATC
TTCACCTAGATCCTTTTAAATTAAAAATGAAGTTTTAAATCAATCTAAAGTATATATGAGTAAACTTGGT
CTGACAGTTACCAATGCTTAATCAGTGAGGCACCTATCTCAGCGATCTGTCTATTTCGTTCATCCATAGT
TGCCTGACTCCCCGTCGTGTAGATAACTACGATACGGGAGGGCTTACCATCTGGCCCCAGTGCTGCAATG
ATACCGCGAGACCCACGCTCACCGGCTCCAGATTTATCAGCAATAAACCAGCCAGCCGGAAGGGCCGAGC
GCAGAAGTGGTCCTGCAACTTTATCCGCCTCCATCCAGTCTATTAATTGTTGCCGGGAAGCTAGAGTAAG
TAGTTCGCCAGTTAATAGTTTGCGCAACGTTGTTGCCATTGCTACAGGCATCGTGGTGTCACGCTCGTCG
TTTGGTATGGCTTCATTCAGCTCCGGTTCCCAACGATCAAGGCGAGTTACATGATCCCCCATGTTGTGCA
AAAAAGCGGTTAGCTCCTTCGGTCCTCCGATCGTTGTCAGAAGTAAGTTGGCCGCAGTGTTATCACTCAT
GGTTATGGCAGCACTGCATAATTCTCTTACTGTCATGCCATCCGTAAGATGCTTTTCTGTGACTGGTGAG
TACTCAACCAAGTCATTCTGAGAATAGTGTATGCGGCGACCGAGTTGCTCTTGCCCGGCGTCAATACGGG
ATAATACCGCGCCACATAGCAGAACTTTAAAAGTGCTCATCATTGGAAAACGTTCTTCGGGGCGAAAACT
CTCAAGGATCTTACCGCTGTTGAGATCCAGTTCGATGTAACCCACTCGTGCACCCAACTGATCTTCAGCA
TCTTTTACTTTCACCAGCGTTTCTGGGTGAGCAAAAACAGGAAGGCAAAATGCCGCAAAAAAGGGAATAA
GGGCGACACGGAAATGTTGAATACTCATACTCTTCCTTTTTCAATATTATTGAAGCATTTATCAGGGTTA
TTGTCTCATGAGCGGATACATATTTGAATGTATTTAGAAAAATAAACAAATAGGGGTTCCGCGCACATTT
CCCCGAAAAGTGCCACCTGACGTCGACGGATCGGGAGATCTCCCGATCCCCTATGGTGCACTCTCAGTAC
AATCTGCTCTGATGCCGCATAGTTAAGCCAGTATCTGCTCCCTGCTTGTGTGTTGGAGGTCGCTGAGTAG
TGCGCGAGCAAAATTTAAGCTACAACAAGGCAAGGCTTGACCGACAATTGCATGAAGAATCTGCTTAGGG
TTAGGCGTTTTGCGCTGCTTCGCGATGTACGGGCCAGATATACGCGTTGACATTGATTATTGACTAGTTA
TTAATAGTAATCAATTACGGGGTCATTAGTTCATAGCCCATATATGGAGTTCCGCGTTACATAACTTACG
GTAAATGGCCCGCCTGGCTGACCGCCCAACGACCCCCGCCCATTGACGTCAATAATGACGTATGTTCCCA
TAGTAACGCCAATAGGGACTTTCCATTGACGTCAATGGGTGGAGTATTTACGGTAAACTGCCCACTTGGC
AGTACATCAAGTGTATCATATGCCAAGTACGCCCCCTATTGACGTCAATGACGGTAAATGGCCCGCCTGG
CATTATGCCCAGTACATGACCTTATGGGACTTTCCTACTTGGCAGTACATCTACGTATTAGTCATCGCTA
TTACCATGGTGATGCGGTTTTGGCAGTACATCAATGGGCGTGGATAGCGGTTTGACTCACGGGGATTTCC
AAGTCTCCACCCCATTGACGTCAATGGGAGTTTGTTTTGGCACCAAAATCAACGGGACTTTCCAAAATGT
CGTAACAACTCCGCCCCATTGACGCAAATGGGCGGTAGGCGTGTACGGTGGGAGGTCTATATAAGCAGAG
CTCTCTGGCTAACTAGAGAACCCACTGCTTACTGGCTTATCGAAATTAATACGACTCACTATAGGGAGAC
CCAAGCTGGCTAGCGTTTAAACGCCACCATGGACTATAAGGACCACGACGGAGACTACAAGGATCATGAT
ATTGATTACAAAGACGATGACGATAAGATGGCCCTGCCTCCACTTGAAAGACTGACACTGGGTATCAAAC
TTAAGCTTGCCACCATGAACATCCCCGCTCTGGTGGAAAACCAGAAGAAGTACTTTGGCACCTACAGCGT
GATGGCCATGCTGAACGCTCAGACCGTGCTGGACCACATCCAGAAGGTGGCCGATATTGAGGGCGAGCAG
AACGAGAACAACGAGAATCTGTGGTTTCACCCCGTGATGAGCCACCTGTACAACGCCAAGAACGGCTACG
ACAAGCAGCCCGAGAAAACCATGTTCATCATCGAGCGGCTGCAGAGCTACTTCCCATTCCTGAAGATCAT
GGCCGAGAACCAGAGAGAGTACAGCAACGGCAAGTACAAGCAGAACCGCGTGGAAGTGAACAGCAACGAC
ATCTTCGAGGTGCTGAAGCGCGCCTTCGGCGTGCTGAAGATGTACAGGGACCTGACCAACGCATACAAGA
CCTACGAGGAAAAGCTGAACGACGGCTGCGAGTTCCTGACCAGCACAGAGCAACCTCTGAGCGGCATGAT
CAACAACTACTACACAGTGGCCCTGCGGAACATGAACGAGAGATACGGCTACAAGACAGAGGACCTGGCC
TTCATCCAGGACAAGCGGTTCAAGTTCGTGAAGGACGCCTACGGCAAGAAAAAGTCCCAAGTGAATACCG
GATTCTTCCTGAGCCTGCAGGACTACAACGGCGACACACAGAAGAAGCTGCACCTGAGCGGAGTGGGAAT
CGCCCTGCTGATCTGCCTGTTCCTGGACAAGCAGTACATCAACATCTTTCTGAGCAGGCTGCCCATCTTC
TCCAGCTACAATGCCCAGAGCGAGGAACGGCGGATCATCATCAGATCCTTCGGCATCAACAGCATCAAGC
TGCCCAAGGACCGGATCCACAGCGAGAAGTCCAACAAGAGCGTGGCCATGGATATGCTCAACGAAGTGAA
GCGGTGCCCCGACGAGCTGTTCACAACACTGTCTGCCGAGAAGCAGTCCCGGTTCAGAATCATCAGCGAC
GACCACAATGAAGTGCTGATGAAGCGGAGCAGCGACAGATTCGTGCCTCTGCTGCTGCAGTATATCGATT
ACGGCAAGCTGTTCGACCACATCAGGTTCCACGTGAACATGGGCAAGCTGAGATACCTGCTGAAGGCCGA
CAAGACCTGCATCGACGGCCAGACCAGAGTCAGAGTGATCGAGCAGCCCCTGAACGGCTTCGGCAGACTG
GAAGAGGCCGAGACAATGCGGAAGCAAGAGAACGGCACCTTCGGCAACAGCGGCATCCGGATCAGAGACT
TCGAGAACATGAAGCGGGACGACGCCAATCCTGCCAACTATCCCTACATCGTGGACACCTACACACACTA
CATCCTGGAAAACAACAAGGTCGAGATGTTTATCAACGACAAAGAGGACAGCGCCCCACTGCTGCCCGTG
ATCGAGGATGATAGATACGTGGTCAAGACAATCCCCAGCTGCCGGATGAGCACCCTGGAAATTCCAGCCA
TGGCCTTCCACATGTTTCTGTTCGGCAGCAAGAAAACCGAGAAGCTGATCGTGGACGTGCACAACCGGTA
CAAGAGACTGTTCCAGGCCATGCAGAAAGAAGAAGTGACCGCCGAGAATATCGCCAGCTTCGGAATCGCC
GAGAGCGACCTGCCTCAGAAGATCCTGGATCTGATCAGCGGCAATGCCCACGGCAAGGATGTGGACGCCT
TCATCAGACTGACCGTGGACGACATGCTGACCGACACCGAGCGGAGAATCAAGAGATTCAAGGACGACCG
GAAGTCCATTCGGAGCGCCGACAACAAGATGGGAAAGAGAGGCTTCAAGCAGATCTCCACAGGCAAGCTG
GCCGACTTCCTGGCCAAGGACATCGTGCTGTTTCAGCCCAGCGTGAACGATGGCGAGAACAAGATCACCG
GCCTGAACTACCGGATCATGCAGAGCGCCATTGCCGTGTACGATAGCGGCGACGATTACGAGGCCAAGCA
GCAGTTCAAGCTGATGTTCGAGAAGGCCCGGCTGATCGGCAAGGGCACAACAGAGCCTCATCCATTTCTG
TACAAGGTGTTCGCCCGCAGCATCCCCGCC
Features (pLannotate 1.2.2; 20 found; start..end, strand, type, name):
    934..2103    +  CDS            Adarb1 (fragment): RED1_RAT - Also known as Red1. Experimental evidence at protein level: Swiss-Prot protein existence level 1. Catalyzes the hydrolytic deamination of adenosine to inosine in double-stranded RNA (dsRNA) referred to as A-to-I RNA editing. This may affect gene expression and function in a number of ways that include mRNA translation by changing codons and hence the amino acid sequence of proteins; pre-mRNA splicing by altering splice site recognition sequences; RNA stability by changing sequences involved in nuclease recognition; genetic stability in the case of RNA virus genomes by changing seque
   2157..2381    +  polyA_signal   bGH poly(A) signal: bovine growth hormone polyadenylation signal
   2385..2406    +  promoter       SV40 promoter (fragment): SV40 enhancer and early promoter
   2427..2855    +  rep_origin     f1 ori (sequence partly withheld): f1 bacteriophage origin of replication; arrow indicates direction of (+) strand synthesis
   2869..3198    +  promoter       SV40 promoter: SV40 enhancer and early promoter
   3265..4056    +  CDS            neo: KKA2_KLEPN - Also known as kan, nptII. Experimental evidence at protein level: Swiss-Prot protein existence level 1. Resistance to kanamycin, neomycin, paromomycin, ribostamycin, butirosin and gentamicin B. From Klebsiella pneumoniae.
   4080..4238    +  CDS            ble (fragment): BLE_KLEPN - Experimental evidence at protein level: Swiss-Prot protein existence level 1. Binding protein with a strong affinity to the bleomycin family of antibiotics. Binds to CL990; an antimitotic-antibiotic compound. From Klebsiella pneumoniae.
   4233..4354    +  polyA_signal   SV40 poly(A) signal: SV40 polyadenylation signal
   4427..4443    -  protein_bind   lac operator: The lac repressor binds to the lac operator to inhibit transcription in E. coli. This inhibition can be relieved by adding lactose or isopropyl-β-D-thiogalactopyranoside (IPTG). lac repressor encoded by lacI
   4451..4481    -  promoter       lac promoter: promoter for the E. coli lac operon
   4496..4517    -  protein_bind   CAP binding site: CAP binding activates transcription in the presence of cAMP. E. coli catabolite activator protein
   4530..4622    -  CDS            lacI (fragment): lac repressor; lacI; The lac repressor binds to the lac operator to inhibit transcription in E. coli. This inhibition can be relieved by adding lactose or isopropyl-β-D-thiogalactopyranoside (IPTG).
   4805..5393    -  rep_origin     ori: high-copy-number ColE1/pMB1/pBR322/pUC origin of replication
   5564..6424    -  CDS            AmpR: β-lactamase; bla; confers resistance to ampicillin, carbenicillin, and related antibiotics
   6425..6529    -  promoter       AmpR promoter: bla
   6588..6640    -  misc_feature   bom (fragment): basis of mobility region from pBR322
   6795..7174    +  enhancer       CMV enhancer: human cytomegalovirus immediate early enhancer
   7175..7378    +  promoter       CMV promoter: human cytomegalovirus (CMV) immediate early promoter
   7374..7407    +  LTR            5' LTR (truncated) (fragment): truncated 5' long terminal repeat (LTR) from HIV-1
   7423..7441    +  promoter       T7 promoter: promoter for bacteriophage T7 RNA polymerase
