[The description below was written by a language model from this plasmid's Addgene catalogue record and pLannotate feature annotations shown in this document.]
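Description:
FLAG-dCas13b-ADAR2DD is a 9,646 bp mammalian expression plasmid for CRISPR-based RNA targeting. It was made by adding a 3x FLAG epitope tag to the N-terminus of the dCas13b fusion carried by pC0055-CMV-dPspCas13b-GS-ADAR2DD(E488Q/T375G)-delta-984-1090. According to the backbone name, the encoded protein is a catalytically inactive PspCas13b, truncated by the delta-984-1090 deletion and joined through a GS linker to the ADAR2 deaminase domain bearing the E488Q and T375G substitutions. In this type of fusion, a guide RNA supplied separately directs dCas13b to a chosen transcript, and the ADAR2 domain deaminates adenosine to inosine in the double-stranded RNA formed there. The synthetic FLAG segment (about 211 bp) was inserted between SacI and HindIII sites, both retained, just downstream of the promoter. The tag allows the fusion protein to be detected or immunoprecipitated with anti-FLAG antibodies.

Expression is driven by the CMV immediate-early enhancer and promoter, followed by a T7 promoter, and is terminated by the bGH polyadenylation signal. The automated feature table annotates only the ADAR-derived portion of the open reading frame (matched to Adarb1) and does not label the FLAG or dCas13b sequences. These presumably lie in the unannotated stretch between the T7 promoter and the deaminase domain, spanning the plasmid's numbering origin. A short hit called as a truncated HIV-1 LTR fragment near the CMV promoter is probably an annotation artefact, not evidence of a lentiviral design. An SV40 promoter–neo–SV40 poly(A) cassette permits G418 selection of mammalian cells. The plasmid is propagated in E. coli through a high-copy ColE1/pUC origin with ampicillin resistance, and it also carries an f1 origin. The associated work concerns polyubiquitin signalling during fear memory formation in the amygdala.
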