Addgene plasmid #190913: FLAG-dCas13b-ADAR2DD
Purpose: Addgene #103871 with 3x FLAG on N-terminal of dCas13
Depositing lab: Timothy Jarome. Depositing organization: Virginia Polytechnic Institute and State University. Publication: Proteasome-independent K63 polyubiquitination selectively regulates ATP levels and proteasome activity during fear memory formation in the female amygdala. Farrell K, Musaus M, Auerbach A, Navabpour S, Ray WK, Helm RF, Jarome TJ. Mol Psychiatry. 2023 May 17. doi: 10.1038/s41380-023-02112-0. PubMed 37198264.
Backbone
  Vector backbone: pC0055-CMV-dPspCas13b-GS-ADAR2DD(E488Q/T375G)-delta-984-1090
  Backbone manufacturer: Addgene
  Backbone size w/o insert (bp): 9525
  Total vector size (bp): 9646
  Modifications to backbone: Added 3x FLAG label
  Vector type: Mammalian Expression, CRISPR
  Selectable markers: Neomycin (select with G418)
Growth in bacteria
  Bacterial resistance: Ampicillin, 100 μg/mL
  Growth temperature: 37°C
  Growth strain: DH5alpha
  Copy number: High Copy
Gene/Insert
  Gene/Insert name: 3X FLAG
  Species: Synthetic
  Insert size (bp): 211
  Promoter: CMV
  Tag / fusion protein: 3X FLAG (N terminal on insert)
  Cloning method: Restriction Enzyme; 5′ cloning site SacI (not destroyed); 3′ cloning site HindIII (not destroyed)
  Sequencing primers: 5′ gaggtctatataagcagagctctctgg; 3′ gtatcaaacttaagcttgccaccatgaac
Resource information
  A portion of this plasmid was derived from a plasmid made by: Addgene #114196
Terms and licenses: Academic/Nonprofit Terms; Industry Terms: Not Available to Industry
How to cite: FLAG-dCas13b-ADAR2DD was a gift from Timothy Jarome (Addgene plasmid # 190913 ; http://n2t.net/addgene:190913 ; RRID:Addgene_190913)
